>Addgene plasmid #19204 | pBS RAI14 | addgene partial sequence | sequence record 25003 | T3 5'-GCAATTAACCCTCACTAAAGG-3'
GTGGGCTCCCGCGGTGGCGGCCGCTCTAGAACTAGTGGATCCCCCGGGCTGCAGGAATTCGGCACGAGGC
GACGACGACCACCACCACCACCACCGGAGGGGAACGCGGCTGCTGCCTGGGATATTGAAGAAGGATAAAA
ATAACTTCTCAAAGGTTTTGAAGATTGAATGTAACCAGGATGAAGAGCTTAAAAGCAAAGTTCAGGAAGA
GTGACACTAATGAGTGGAATAAGAATGATGATCGGCTGCTGCAGGCGGTGGAGAATGGTGATCCTGAGAA
AGTGGCTTCACTGCTGGGTAAAAAGGGAGCCAGTGCCACCAAACAAGATAGTGAAGGCAAAACTGCTTTT
CACCTGGCAGCCACAAAAGGACATGCAGAATGCCTCAGGATTATGGTGACACATGGTGCAGATGTGACAG
CCCAAGATGGTGCAGGGCACAGTGCTTTACATCTTGCAGTGAAGAACAGCCACATTGACTGCATTAAGAG
GTTACTTCAGTATAAATGTTCTGTATACAGCACTGACAACAGTGGGAAAACAGCTTTACATTATGCAGCA
ACGTGTGGTTGTCTTCAGGCTGTTCAACTTCTCTGTGAACACAAATGTCCAATTAACATGAAAGATTTGG
ATGGGAACATACCTCTGCTGCTTGCAGTACAAATGGNCATACAGAAGTCTGTTTATACCTTCTGGATCTT
GNGCCGANANTCNCCCNCNGNGGATAAAATGGGAAAACCTGCTTTNATGATNNCTTGGGAAGCTTGGTAG
CCTTAACATGGTGGANNNGTTCCTTANGAAAGGTGCANATGTCNTTTNAGTAGACGNCTC
