[The description below was written by a language model from this plasmid's Addgene catalogue record.]
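Description:
pBS RAI14 is a pBluescript-based cloning plasmid (backbone of about 3 kb) carrying a chicken (Gallus gallus) cDNA fragment of retinoic acid induced 14 (RAI14). It is maintained in E. coli as a high-copy plasmid under ampicillin selection. Although catalogued as a bacterial expression vector, the record gives no indication that it is meant for producing RAI14 protein. The insert was placed between XhoI at the 5′ end and EcoRI at the 3′ end, and the record does not say whether these sites survived cloning. The insert size is not stated, and it is not recorded whether the fragment covers the full coding region. The associated GenBank accession appears to be an EST-type entry, which would suggest a partial cDNA, but this is not confirmed.

The insert is flanked by T3 and T7 primer sites, listed here for sequencing from the 5′ and 3′ sides respectively. In pBluescript these correspond to opposing phage RNA polymerase promoters, which allow in vitro transcription of either strand of a cloned fragment to make sense or antisense RNA. This fits the depositor's comment, which identifies the clone as a numbered probe and notes that expression begins near "PO", most plausibly the periosteum given the associated study. That work mapped molecular subdomains of the perichondrium and periosteum in developing skeletal elements. The plasmid is therefore best understood as a riboprobe template for in situ hybridization to detect RAI14 transcripts in chick embryonic tissue. The record does not specify which polymerase or linearizing enzyme yields the antisense probe.
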