Addgene plasmid #19204: pBS RAI14
Depositing lab: Cliff Tabin. Depositing organization: Harvard Medical School. Publication: Identification of unique molecular subdomains in the perichondrium and periosteum and their role in regulating gene expression in the underlying chondrocytes. Bandyopadhyay A, Kubilus JK, Crochiere ML, Linsenmayer TF, Tabin CJ. Dev Biol. 2008 Sep 1;321(1):162-74. doi: 10.1016/j.ydbio.2008.06.012. Epub 2008 Jun 16. PubMed 18602913.
Backbone
  Vector backbone: pBluescript
  Backbone manufacturer: Stratagene
  Backbone size w/o insert (bp): 3000
  Vector type: Bacterial Expression
Growth in bacteria
  Bacterial resistance: Ampicillin, 100 μg/mL
  Growth temperature: 37°C
  Growth strain: DH5alpha
  Copy number: High Copy
Gene/Insert
  Gene/Insert name: Retinoic acid induced 14 (alt name: RAI14)
  Species: G. gallus (chicken)
  GenBank ID: FG356200
  Entrez Gene: RAI14
  Cloning method: Restriction Enzyme; 5′ cloning site XhoI (unknown if destroyed); 3′ cloning site EcoRI (unknown if destroyed)
  Sequencing primers: 5′ T3; 3′ T7
Terms and licenses: Academic/Nonprofit Terms; Industry Terms: Not Available to Industry
Depositor comments: Probe 1_83, expression onsets near PO.
How to cite: pBS RAI14 was a gift from Cliff Tabin (Addgene plasmid # 19204 ; http://n2t.net/addgene:19204 ; RRID:Addgene_19204)
